>Addgene plasmid #13351 | pMXs-Ecat1 | addgene partial sequence | sequence record 19730 | 13351 with pBMN5'
GTGGTGGTACGGGAAATCACAAGTTTGTACAAAAAAGCAGGCTCCGCGGCCGCCCCCTTCACCATGGCAT
CTCTAAAGAGGTTTCAGACGCTCGTGCCCCTGGATCACAAACAAGGTACCTTATTTGAAATTATTGGAGA
GCCCAAGTTGCCCAAGTGGTTCCATGTCGAATGCCTGGAAGATCCAAAAAGACTGTACGTGGAACCTCGG
CTACTGGAAATCATGTTTGGTAAGGATGGAGAGCACATCCCACATCTTGAATCTATGTTGCACACCCTGA
TACATGTGAACGTGTGGGGCCCTGAAAGGCGAGCTGAGATTTGGATATTCGGACCGCCGCCTTTCCGAAG
GGACGTTGACCGGATGCTCACTGATCTGGCTCACTATTGCCGCATTAAACTGATGGAAATAGAGGCTCTG
GAGGCTGGAGTTGAGCGTCGTCGTATGGCGGCCCATAAGGCTGCCACCCAGCCTGCTCCCGTGAAGGTCC
GCGAGGCTGCCCCTCGGCTCGCTTCCGTGAAGGTCCCTGAGACGGCCACCCAGCCTGCTCCCGTGAAGGT
CCGCGAGGCTGCCCCTCAGCCCGCTCCGGTGCAGGAGGTCCGCGAGGCTGCCCCTCAGCAGGCTTCCGTG
CAGGAGGAGGTCCGCGAG
