[The description below was written by a language model from this plasmid's Addgene catalogue record.]
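Description:
pMXs-Ecat1 is a retroviral mammalian expression plasmid built on the pMXs backbone (about 4.6 kb without insert), carrying the mouse cDNA for ES cell associated transcript 1 (Ecat1), a gene also catalogued under the aliases 2410004A20Rik, FILIA and OEEP48. The insert is about 1.3 kb, was introduced by restriction enzyme cloning, and is recorded as unmutated. In bacteria the plasmid is maintained at high copy number under ampicillin selection. No feature table accompanies the record, so the promoter, packaging signal, origin of replication and any mammalian selection marker are not explicitly listed. As general background, pMXs belongs to a family of Moloney murine leukaemia virus-derived vectors in which the insert sits between two long terminal repeats. The 5′ LTR drives transcription, and a packaging signal allows the transcript to be incorporated into viral particles when the plasmid is introduced into a packaging cell line that supplies the viral proteins in trans. No tags or reporters fused to the insert are recorded.

The construct is used to produce recombinant retrovirus that stably integrates and expresses Ecat1 in dividing target cells. It is associated with the study that described induction of pluripotent stem cells from mouse embryonic and adult fibroblast cultures by defined factors. Its name and origin suggest that it belongs to the set of ES cell-associated genes delivered by retrovirus in that work, although the record does not state the specific role of Ecat1 in the experiments. It is suited to forced expression of this ES cell-associated gene in studies of pluripotency and reprogramming.
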