Addgene plasmid #13351: pMXs-Ecat1
Depositing lab: Shinya Yamanaka. Depositing organization: Kyoto University, Center for iPS Cell Research and Application. Publication: Induction of pluripotent stem cells from mouse embryonic and adult fibroblast cultures by defined factors. Takahashi K, Yamanaka S. Cell. 2006 Aug 25. 126(4):663-76. 10.1016/j.cell.2006.07.024 PubMed 16904174.
Backbone
  Vector backbone: pMXs
  Backbone size w/o insert (bp): 4600
  Vector type: Mammalian Expression, Retroviral
Growth in bacteria
  Bacterial resistance: Ampicillin, 100 μg/mL
  Growth temperature: 37°C
  Growth strain: DH5alpha
  Copy number: High Copy
Gene/Insert
  Gene/Insert name: ES cell associated transcript 1 (alt name: Ecat1)
  Species: M. musculus (mouse)
  Insert size (bp): 1323
  Mutation: None
  Entrez Gene: 2410004A20Rik (a.k.a. FILIA, OEEP48, AI467128)
  Cloning method: Restriction Enzyme
  Sequencing primers: 5′ pMX-S1811
Resource information
  A portion of this plasmid was derived from a plasmid made by: pMXs is from Dr. Toshio Kitamura of the University of Tokyo, the Institute of Medical Science. If you use this plasmid in a paper, please cite: Retrovirus-mediated gene transfer and expression cloning: powerful tools in functional genomics. Exp Hematol. 2003 Nov;31(11):1007-14. Kitamura T, Koshino Y, Shibata F, Oki T, Nakajima H, Nosaka T, Kumagai H.
Terms and licenses: Academic/Nonprofit Terms; Industry Terms: Not Available to Industry
Depositor comments: The sequence of primer pMX-S1811 is GAC GGC ATC GCA GCT TGG ATA CAC.
How to cite: pMXs-Ecat1 was a gift from Shinya Yamanaka (Addgene plasmid # 13351 ; http://n2t.net/addgene:13351 ; RRID:Addgene_13351)
